Addgene plasmid #108284: pGEX2T-TEV CHMP1B 4-178
Purpose: Expresses residues 4-178 of CHMP1B with an N-terminal GST tag and a TEV cleavage site; Internal ID: WISP 09-279
Depositing lab: Wesley Sundquist. Depositing organization: University of Utah. Publication: Membrane constriction and thinning by sequential ESCRT-III polymerization. Nguyen HC, Talledge N, McCullough J, Sharma A, Moss FR 3rd, Iwasa JH, Vershinin MD, Sundquist WI, Frost A. Nat Struct Mol Biol. 2020 Apr;27(4):392-399. doi: 10.1038/s41594-020-0404-x. Epub 2020 Apr 6. PubMed 32251413.
Backbone
  Vector backbone: pGEX2T-TEV
  Backbone manufacturer: Amersham
  Backbone size w/o insert (bp): 4993
  Total vector size (bp): 5509
  Modifications to backbone: TEV cleavage site added
  Vector type: Bacterial Expression
Growth in bacteria
  Bacterial resistance: Ampicillin, 100 μg/mL
  Growth temperature: 37°C
  Growth strain: DH5alpha
  Copy number: Low Copy
Gene/Insert
  Gene/Insert name: CHMP1B (alt name: C18orf2)
  Species: H. sapiens (human)
  Insert size (bp): 528
  Mutation: deleted amino acids 1-3 and 179-199
  Entrez Gene: CHMP1B (a.k.a. C10orf2, C18-ORF2, C18orf2, CHMP1.5, Vps46-2, Vps46B, hVps46-2)
  Tag / fusion protein: GST (N terminal on backbone)
  Cloning method: Restriction Enzyme; 5′ cloning site NdeI (not destroyed); 3′ cloning site BamHI (not destroyed)
  Sequencing primers: 5′ GGGCTGGCAAGCCACGTTTGGTG; 3′ CCGGGAGCTGCATGTGTCAGAGG
Terms and licenses: Academic/Nonprofit Terms; Industry Terms: Not Available to Industry
Depositor comments: Internal Sundquist Lab ID for this construct: WISP 09-279
How to cite: pGEX2T-TEV CHMP1B 4-178 was a gift from Wesley Sundquist (Addgene plasmid # 108284 ; http://n2t.net/addgene:108284 ; RRID:Addgene_108284)
