[The description below was written by a language model from this plasmid's Addgene catalogue record and pLannotate feature annotations shown in this document.]
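Description:
pGEX2T-TEV CHMP1B 4-178 is a bacterial expression plasmid built on a pGEX-2T backbone that has been modified to carry a tobacco etch virus (TEV) protease cleavage site. It is propagated in E. coli through a ColE1/pBR322-type origin and selected with ampicillin via the β-lactamase gene. The catalogue lists it as low copy, whereas the automated annotation gives the origin a generic label for this family that includes the words "high-copy". Only short remnants of rop and bom are annotated. The catalogue gives a total size of 5,509 bp, and the sequenced record is 5,519 nt, a small discrepancy that the record does not explain.

The expression cassette is driven by the tac promoter, a strong trp/lac hybrid, followed by a lac operator. A plasmid-borne lacI gene supplies the repressor, so transcription is held off until it is induced with IPTG. The open reading frame encodes Schistosoma japonicum glutathione S-transferase, then the TEV recognition site, then a fragment of human CHMP1B (also known as C18orf2) covering residues 4-178. This fragment lacks the first three amino acids and residues 179-199 at the C terminus, and it was cloned between NdeI and BamHI sites that remain intact. A lac promoter/operator and lacZα segment downstream of lacI is a carry-over from the pGEX backbone.

CHMP1B is an ESCRT-III subunit. The design allows the truncated protein to be captured by glutathione affinity through the GST tag and then released from it with TEV protease. The associated publication concerns membrane constriction and thinning by sequential ESCRT-III polymerization, which is consistent with using this construct to produce recombinant protein for in vitro structural and biochemical studies.
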