Features (pLannotate 1.2.2; 18 found; start..end, strand, type, name):
    180..208     +  promoter       tac promoter: strong E. coli promoter; hybrid between the trp and lac UV5 promoters
    216..232     +  protein_bind   lac operator: The lac repressor binds to the lac operator to inhibit transcription in E. coli. This inhibition can be relieved by adding lactose or isopropyl-β-D-thiogalactopyranoside (IPTG). lac repressor encoded by lacI
    255..908     +  CDS            GST26_SCHJA: Experimental evidence at protein level: Swiss-Prot protein existence level 1. GST isoenzymes appear to play a central role in the parasite detoxification system. Other functions are also suspected including a role in increasing the solubility of haematin in the parasite gut. From Schistosoma japonicum (Blood fluke).
    936..956     +  CDS            TEV site: tobacco etch virus (TEV) protease recognition and cleavage site
    960..1484    +  CDS            CHMP1B (fragment): CHM1B_HUMAN - Also known as C18orf2. Experimental evidence at protein level: Swiss-Prot protein existence level 1. Probable peripherally associated component of the endosomal sorting required for transport complex III (ESCRT-III) which is involved in multivesicular bodies (MVBs) formation and sorting of endosomal cargo proteins into MVBs. MVBs contain intraluminal vesicles (ILVs) that are generated by invagination and scission from the limiting membrane of the endosome and mostly are delivered to lysosomes enabling degradation of membrane proteins, such as stimulated growth factor receptors, l
   1533..1572    +  CDS            rop (fragment): Rop protein, which maintains plasmids at low copy number; rop
   1674..1714    +  misc_feature   bom (fragment): basis of mobility region from pBR322
   1819..1923    +  promoter       AmpR promoter: bla
   1924..2784    +  CDS            AmpR: β-lactamase; bla; confers resistance to ampicillin, carbenicillin, and related antibiotics
   2955..3543    +  rep_origin     ori: high-copy-number ColE1/pMB1/pBR322/pUC origin of replication
   3729..3780    -  misc_feature   bom (fragment): basis of mobility region from pBR322
   3787..3864    +  promoter       lacI promoter: lacI
   3865..4947    +  CDS            lacI: lac repressor; lacI; The lac repressor binds to the lac operator to inhibit transcription in E. coli. This inhibition can be relieved by adding lactose or isopropyl-β-D-thiogalactopyranoside (IPTG).
   4960..4981    +  protein_bind   CAP binding site: CAP binding activates transcription in the presence of cAMP. E. coli catabolite activator protein
   4996..5026    +  promoter       lac promoter: promoter for the E. coli lac operon
   5034..5050    +  protein_bind   lac operator: The lac repressor binds to the lac operator to inhibit transcription in E. coli. This inhibition can be relieved by adding lactose or isopropyl-β-D-thiogalactopyranoside (IPTG). lac repressor encoded by lacI
   5070..5243    +  CDS            lacZα: LacZα fragment of β-galactosidase; lacZ fragment
   5507..104     -  CDS            yciV (fragment) (across the origin): RNAAM_ECOLI - Also known as trpH From Escherichia coli (strain K12).
>Addgene plasmid #108284 | pGEX2T-TEV CHMP1B 4-178 | addgene full sequence | sequence record 245265 | Addgene NGS Result
TTATCGACTGCACGGTGCACCAATGCTTCTGGCGTCAGGCAGCCATCGGAAGCTGTGGTATGGCTGTGCA
GGTCGTAAATCACTGCATAATTCGTGTCGCTCAAGGCGCACTCCCGTTCTGGATAATGTTTTTTGCGCCG
ACATCATAACGGTTCTGGCAAATATTCTGAAATGAGCTGTTGACAATTAATCATCGGCTCGTATAATGTG
TGGAATTGTGAGCGGATAACAATTTCACACAGGAAACAGTATTCATGTCCCCTATACTAGGTTATTGGAA
AATTAAGGGCCTTGTGCAACCCACTCGACTTCTTTTGGAATATCTTGAAGAAAAATATGAAGAGCATTTG
TATGAGCGCGATGAAGGTGATAAATGGCGAAACAAAAAGTTTGAATTGGGTTTGGAGTTTCCCAATCTTC
CTTATTATATTGATGGTGATGTTAAATTAACACAGTCTATGGCCATCATACGTTATATAGCTGACAAGCA
CAACATGTTGGGTGGTTGTCCAAAAGAGCGTGCAGAGATTTCAATGCTTGAAGGAGCGGTTTTGGATATT
AGATACGGTGTTTCGAGAATTGCATATAGTAAAGACTTTGAAACTCTCAAAGTTGATTTTCTTAGCAAGC
TACCTGAAATGCTGAAAATGTTCGAAGATCGTTTATGTCATAAAACATATTTAAATGGTGATCATGTAAC
CCATCCTGACTTCATGTTGTATGACGCTCTTGATGTTGTTTTATACATGGACCCAATGTGCCTGGATGCG
TTCCCAAAATTAGTTTGTTTTAAAAAACGTATTGAAGCTATCCCACAAATTGATAAGTACTTGAAATCCA
GCAAGTATATAGCATGGCCTTTGCAGGGCTGGCAAGCCACGTTTGGTGGTGGCGACCATCCTCCAAAATC
GGATCTGGTTCCGCGTGGATCTCCGGAAAACCTGTATTTCCAGGGCCATATGGAGAAACACCTGTTCAAC
CTGAAGTTCGCGGCCAAAGAACTGAGTAGGAGTGCCAAAAAATGCGATAAGGAGGAAAAGGCCGAAAAGG
CCAAAATTGAAAAGGCCATTCAGAAGGGCAACATGGAAGTTGCGAGGATACACGCCGAAAATGCCATCCG
CCAGAAGAACCAGGCGGTGAATTTCTTGAGAATGAGTGCGCGAGTCGATGCAGTGGCTGCCAGGGTCCAG
ACGGCGGTGACGATGGGCAAGGTGACCAAGTCGATGGCTGGTGTGGTTAAGTCGATGGATGCGACATTGA
AGACCATGAATCTGGAGAAGATTTCTGCTTTGATGGACAAATTCGAGCACCAGTTTGAGACTCTGGACGT
CCAGACGCAGCAAATGGAAGACACGATGAGCAGCACGACGACGCTCACCACTCCCCAGAACCAAGTGGAT
ATGCTGCTCCAGGAAATGGCAGATGAGGCGGGCCTCGACCTCAACATGGAGCTGCCGCAGGGCCAGACCG
GCTCCGTGGGCACGTGAGGATCCTCGAGAATTCTCGAGAATTCATCGTGACTGACTGACGATCTGCCTCG
CGCGTTTCGGTGATGACGGTGAAAACCTCTGACACATGCAGCTCCCGGAGACGGTCACAGCTTGTCTGTA
AGCGGATGCCGGGAGCAGACAAGCCCGTCAGGGCGCGTCAGCGGGTGTTGGCGGGTGTCGGGGCGCAGCC
ATGACCCAGTCACGTAGCGATAGCGGAGTGTATAATTCTTGAAGACGAAAGGGCCTCGTGATACGCCTAT
TTTTATAGGTTAATGTCATGATAATAATGGTTTCTTAGACGTCAGGTGGCACTTTTCGGGGAAATGTGCG
CGGAACCCCTATTTGTTTATTTTTCTAAATACATTCAAATATGTATCCGCTCATGAGACAATAACCCTGA
TAAATGCTTCAATAATATTGAAAAAGGAAGAGTATGAGTATTCAACATTTCCGTGTCGCCCTTATTCCCT
TTTTTGCGGCATTTTGCCTTCCTGTTTTTGCTCACCCAGAAACGCTGGTGAAAGTAAAAGATGCTGAAGA
TCAGTTGGGTGCACGAGTGGGTTACATCGAACTGGATCTCAACAGCGGTAAGATCCTTGAGAGTTTTCGC
CCCGAAGAACGTTTTCCAATGATGAGCACTTTTAAAGTTCTGCTATGTGGCGCGGTATTATCCCGTGTTG
ACGCCGGGCAAGAGCAACTCGGTCGCCGCATACACTATTCTCAGAATGACTTGGTTGAGTACTCACCAGT
CACAGAAAAGCATCTTACGGATGGCATGACAGTAAGAGAATTATGCAGTGCTGCCATAACCATGAGTGAT
AACACTGCGGCCAACTTACTTCTGACAACGATCGGAGGACCGAAGGAGCTAACCGCTTTTTTGCACAACA
TGGGGGATCATGTAACTCGCCTTGATCGTTGGGAACCGGAGCTGAATGAAGCCATACCAAACGACGAGCG
TGACACCACGATGCCTGCAGCAATGGCAACAACGTTGCGCAAACTATTAACTGGCGAACTACTTACTCTA
GCTTCCCGGCAACAATTAATAGACTGGATGGAGGCGGATAAAGTTGCAGGACCACTTCTGCGCTCGGCCC
TTCCGGCTGGCTGGTTTATTGCTGATAAATCTGGAGCCGGTGAGCGTGGGTCTCGCGGTATCATTGCAGC
ACTGGGGCCAGATGGTAAGCCCTCCCGTATCGTAGTTATCTACACGACGGGGAGTCAGGCAACTATGGAT
GAACGAAATAGACAGATCGCTGAGATAGGTGCCTCACTGATTAAGCATTGGTAACTGTCAGACCAAGTTT
ACTCATATATACTTTAGATTGATTTAAAACTTCATTTTTAATTTAAAAGGATCTAGGTGAAGATCCTTTT
TGATAATCTCATGACCAAAATCCCTTAACGTGAGTTTTCGTTCCACTGAGCGTCAGACCCCGTAGAAAAG
ATCAAAGGATCTTCTTGAGATCCTTTTTTTCTGCGCGTAATCTGCTGCTTGCAAACAAAAAAACCACCGC
TACCAGCGGTGGTTTGTTTGCCGGATCAAGAGCTACCAACTCTTTTTCCGAAGGTAACTGGCTTCAGCAG
AGCGCAGATACCAAATACTGTCCTTCTAGTGTAGCCGTAGTTAGGCCACCACTTCAAGAACTCTGTAGCA
CCGCCTACATACCTCGCTCTGCTAATCCTGTTACCAGTGGCTGCTGCCAGTGGCGATAAGTCGTGTCTTA
CCGGGTTGGACTCAAGACGATAGTTACCGGATAAGGCGCAGCGGTCGGGCTGAACGGGGGGTTCGTGCAC
ACAGCCCAGCTTGGAGCGAACGACCTACACCGAACTGAGATACCTACAGCGTGAGCTATGAGAAAGCGCC
ACGCTTCCCGAAGGGAGAAAGGCGGACAGGTATCCGGTAAGCGGCAGGGTCGGAACAGGAGAGCGCACGA
GGGAGCTTCCAGGGGGAAACGCCTGGTATCTTTATAGTCCTGTCGGGTTTCGCCACCTCTGACTTGAGCG
TCGATTTTTGTGATGCTCGTCAGGGGGGCGGAGCCTATGGAAAAACGCCAGCAACGCGGCCTTTTTACGG
TTCCTGGCCTTTTGCTGGCCTTTTGCTCACATGTTCTTTCCTGCGTTATCCCCTGATTCTGTGGATAACC
GTATTACCGCCTTTGAGTGAGCTGATACCGCTCGCCGCAGCCGAACGACCGAGCGCAGCGAGTCAGTGAG
CGAGGAAGCGGAAGAGCGCCTGATGCGGTATTTTCTCCTTACGCATCTGTGCGGTATTTCACACCGCATA
AATTCCGACACCATCGAATGGCGCAAAACCTTTCGCGGTATGGCATGATAGCGCCCGGAAGAGAGTCAAT
TCAGGGTGGTGAATGTGAAACCAGTAACGTTATACGATGTCGCAGAGTATGCCGGTGTCTCTTATCAGAC
CGTTTCCCGCGTGGTGAACCAGGCCAGCCACGTTTCTGCGAAAACGCGGGAAAAAGTGGAAGCGGCGATG
GCGGAGCTGAATTACATTCCCAACCGCGTGGCACAACAACTGGCGGGCAAACAGTCGTTGCTGATTGGCG
TTGCCACCTCCAGTCTGGCCCTGCACGCGCCGTCGCAAATTGTCGCGGCGATTAAATCTCGCGCCGATCA
ACTGGGTGCCAGCGTGGTGGTGTCGATGGTAGAACGAAGCGGCGTCGAAGCCTGTAAAGCGGCGGTGCAC
AATCTTCTCGCGCAACGCGTCAGTGGGCTGATCATTAACTATCCGCTGGATGACCAGGATGCCATTGCTG
TGGAAGCTGCCTGCACTAATGTTCCGGCGTTATTTCTTGATGTCTCTGACCAGACACCCATCAACAGTAT
TATTTTCTCCCATGAAGACGGTACGCGACTGGGCGTGGAGCATCTGGTCGCATTGGGTCACCAGCAAATC
GCGCTGTTAGCGGGCCCATTAAGTTCTGTCTCGGCGCGTCTGCGTCTGGCTGGCTGGCATAAATATCTCA
CTCGCAATCAAATTCAGCCGATAGCGGAACGGGAAGGCGACTGGAGTGCCATGTCCGGTTTTCAACAAAC
CATGCAAATGCTGAATGAGGGCATCGTTCCCACTGCGATGCTGGTTGCCAACGATCAGATGGCGCTGGGC
GCAATGCGCGCCATTACCGAGTCCGGGCTGCGCGTTGGTGCGGATATCTCGGTAGTGGGATACGACGATA
CCGAAGACAGCTCATGTTATATCCCGCCGTTAACCACCATCAAACAGGATTTTCGCCTGCTGGGGCAAAC
CAGCGTGGACCGCTTGCTGCAACTCTCTCAGGGCCAGGCGGTGAAGGGCAATCAGCTGTTGCCCGTCTCA
CTGGTGAAAAGAAAAACCACCCTGGCGCCCAATACGCAAACCGCCTCTCCCCGCGCGTTGGCCGATTCAT
TAATGCAGCTGGCACGACAGGTTTCCCGACTGGAAAGCGGGCAGTGAGCGCAACGCAATTAATGTAAGTT
AGCTCACTCATTAGGCACCCCAGGCTTTACACTTTATGCTTCCGGCTCGTATGTTGTGTGGAATTGTGAG
CGGATAACAATTTCACACAGGAAACAGCTATGACCATGATTACGGATTCACTGGCCGTCGTTTTACAACG
TCGTGACTGGGAAAACCCTGGCGTTACCCAACTTAATCGCCTTGCAGCACATCCCCCTTTCGCCAGCTGG
CGTAATAGCGAAGAGGCCCGCACCGATCGCCCTTCCCAACAGTTGCGCAGCCTGAATGGCGAATGGCGCT
TTGCCTGGTTTCCGGCACCAGAAGCGGTGCCGGAAAGCTGGCTGGAGTGCGATCTTCCTGAGGCCGATAC
TGTCGTCGTCCCCTCAAACTGGCAGATGCACGGTTACGATGCGCCCATCTACACCAACGTGACCTATCCC
ATTACGGTCAATCCGCCGTTTGTTCCCACGGAGAATCCGACGGGTTGTTACTCGCTCACATTTAATGTTG
ATGAAAGCTGGCTACAGGAAGGCCAGACGCGAATTATTTTTGATGGCGTTGGAATTAGC
